>Addgene plasmid #105145 | pFA6a- mCFP-kanMX6 | addgene full sequence | sequence record 203669 | Addgene NGS Result
TTCTACGGGGTCTGACGCTCAGTGGAACGAAAACTCACGTTAAGGGATTTTGGTCATGAGATTATCAAAA
AGGATCTTCACCTAGATCCTTTTAAATTAAAAATGAAGTTTTAAATCAATCTAAAGTATATATGAGTAAA
CTTGGTCTGACAGTTACCAATGCTTAATCAGTGAGGCACCTATCTCAGCGATCTGTCTATTTCGTTCATC
CATAGTTGCCTGACTCCCCGTCGTGTAGATAACTACGATACGGGAGGGCTTACCATCTGGCCCCAGTGCT
GCAATGATACCGCGAGACCCACGCTCACCGGCTCCAGATTTATCAGCAATAAACCAGCCAGCCGGAAGGG
CCGAGCGCAGAAGTGGTCCTGCAACTTTATCCGCCTCCATCCAGTCTATTAATTGTTGCCGGGAAGCTAG
AGTAAGTAGTTCGCCAGTTAATAGTTTGCGCAACGTTGTTGCCATTGCTACAGGCATCGTGGTGTCACGC
TCGTCGTTTGGTATGGCTTCATTCAGCTCCGGTTCCCAACGATCAAGGCGAGTTACATGATCCCCCATGT
TGTGCAAAAAAGCGGTTAGCTCCTTCGGTCCTCCGATCGTTGTCAGAAGTAAGTTGGCCGCAGTGTTATC
ACTCATGGTTATGGCAGCACTGCATAATTCTCTTACTGTCATGCCATCCGTAAGATGCTTTTCTGTGACT
GGTGAGTACTCAACCAAGTCATTCTGAGAATAGTGTATGCGGCGACCGAGTTGCTCTTGCCCGGCGTCAA
TACGGGATAATACCGCGCCACATAGCAGAACTTTAAAAGTGCTCATCATTGGAAAACGTTCTTCGGGGCG
AAAACTCTCAAGGATCTTACCGCTGTTGAGATCCAGTTCGATGTAACCCACTCGTGCACCCAACTGATCT
TCAGCATCTTTTACTTTCACCAGCGTTTCTGGGTGAGCAAAAACAGGAAGGCAAAATGCCGCAAAAAAGG
GAATAAGGGCGACACGGAAATGTTGAATACTCATACTCTTCCTTTTTCAATATTATTGAAGCATTTATCA
GGGTTATTGTCTCATGAGCGGATACATATTTGAATGTATTTAGAAAAATAAACAAATAGGGGTTCCGCGC
ACATTTCCCCGAAAAGTGCCACCTGACGTCTAAGAAACCATTATTATCATGACATTAACCTATAAAAATA
GGCGTATCACGAGGCCCTTTCGTCTCGCGCGTTTCGGTGATGACGGTGAAAACCTCTGACACATGCAGCT
CCCGGAGACGGTCACAGCTTGTCTGTAAGCGGATGCCGGGAGCAGACAAGCCCGTCAGGGCGCGTCAGCG
GGTGTTGGCGGGTGTCGGGGCTGGCTTAACTATGCGGCATCAGAGCAGATTGTACTGAGAGTGCACCATA
TGGACATATTGTCGTTAGAACGCGGCTACAATTAATACATAACCTTATGTATCATACACATACGATTTAG
GTGACACTATAGAACGCGGCCGCCAGCTGAAGCTTCGTACGCTGCAGGTCGACGGATCCCCGGGTTAATT
AACAGTAAAGGAGAAGAACTTTTCACTGGAGTTGTCCCAATTCTTGTTGAATTAGATGGTGATGTTAATG
GGCACAAATTTTCTGTCAGTGGAGAGGGTGAAGGTGATGCAACATACGGAAAACTTACCCTTAAATTTAT
TTGCACTACTGGAAAACTACCTGTTCCATGGCCAACACTTGTCACTACTTTGACTTGGGGTGTTCAATGC
TTTTCAAGATACCCAGATCATATGAAACGGCATGACTTTTTCAAGAGTGCCATGCCCGAAGGTTATGTAC
AGGAAAGAACTATATTTTTCAAAGATGACGGGAACTACAAGACACGTGCTGAAGTCAAGTTTGAAGGTGA
TACCCTTGTTAATAGAATCGAGTTAAAAGGTATTGATTTTAAAGAAGATGGAAACATTCTTGGACACAAA
TTGGAATACAACTATATTTCACACAATGTATACATCACTGCAGACAAACAAAAGAATGGAATCAAAGCTC
ATTTCAAAATTAGACACAACATTGAAGATGGAAGCGTTCAACTAGCAGACCATTATCAACAAAATACTCC
AATTGGCGATGGCCCTGTCCTTTTACCAGACAACCATTACCTGTCCACACAATCTAAGCTTTCGAAAGAT
CCCAACGAAAAGAGAGACCACATGGTCCTTCTTGAGTTTGTAACAGCTGCTGGGATTACACATGGCATGG
ATGAACTATACAAATAGGGCGCGCCACTTCTAAATAAGCGAATTTCTTATGATTTATGATTTTTATTATT
AAATAAGTTATAAAAAAAATAAGTGTATACAAATTTTAAAGTGACTCTTAGGTTTTAAAACGAAAATTCT
TATTCTTGAGTAACTCTTTCCTGTAGGTCAGGTTGCTTTCTCAGGTATAGTATGAGGTCGCTCTTATTGA
CCACACCTCTACCGGCAGATCCGCTAGGGATAACAGGGTAATATAGATCTGTTTAGCTTGCCTCGTCCCC
GCCGGGTCACCCGGCCAGCGACATGGAGGCCCAGAATACCCTCCTTGACAGTCTTGACGTGCGCAGCTCA
GGGGCATGATGTGACTGTCGCCCGTACATTTAGCCCATACATCCCCATGTATAATCATTTGCATCCATAC
ATTTTGATGGCCGCACGGCGCGAAGCAAAAATTACGGCTCCTCGCTGCAGACCTGCGAGCAGGGAAACGC
TCCCCTCACAGACGCGTTGAATTGTCCCCACGCCGCGCCCCTGTAGAGAAATATAAAAGGTTAGGATTTG
CCACTGAGGTTCTTCTTTCATATACTTCCTTTTAAAATCTTGCTAGGATACAGTTCTCACATCACATCCG
AACATAAACAACCATGGGTAAGGAAAAGACTCACGTTTCGAGGCCGCGATTAAATTCCAACATGGATGCT
GATTTATATGGGTATAAATGGGCTCGCGATAATGTCGGGCAATCAGGTGCGACAATCTATCGATTGTATG
GGAAGCCCGATGCGCCAGAGTTGTTTCTGAAACATGGCAAAGGTAGCGTTGCCAATGATGTTACAGATGA
GATGGTCAGACTAAACTGGCTGACGGAATTTATGCCTCTTCCGACCATCAAGCATTTTATCCGTACTCCT
GATGATGCATGGTTACTCACCACTGCGATCCCCGGCAAAACAGCATTCCAGGTATTAGAAGAATATCCTG
ATTCAGGTGAAAATATTGTTGATGCGCTGGCAGTGTTCCTGCGCCGGTTGCATTCGATTCCTGTTTGTAA
TTGTCCTTTTAACAGCGATCGCGTATTTCGTCTCGCTCAGGCGCAATCACGAATGAATAACGGTTTGGTT
GATGCGAGTGATTTTGATGACGAGCGTAATGGCTGGCCTGTTGAACAAGTCTGGAAAGAAATGCATAAGC
TTTTGCCATTCTCACCGGATTCAGTCGTCACTCATGGTGATTTCTCACTTGATAACCTTATTTTTGACGA
GGGGAAATTAATAGGTTGTATTGATGTTGGACGAGTCGGAATCGCAGACCGATACCAGGATCTTGCCATC
CTATGGAACTGCCTCGGTGAGTTTTCTCCTTCATTACAGAAACGGCTTTTTCAAAAATATGGTATTGATA
ATCCTGATATGAATAAATTGCAGTTTCATTTGATGCTCGATGAGTTTTTCTAATCAGTACTGACAATAAA
AAGATTCTTGTTTTCAAGAACTTGTCATTTGTATAGTTTTTTTATATTGTAGTTGTTCTATTTTAATCAA
ATGTTAGCGTGATTTATATTTTTTTTCGCCTCGACATCATCTGCCCAGATGCGAAGTTAAGTGCGCAGAA
AGTAATATCATGCGTCAATCGTATGTGAATGCTGGTCGCTATACTGCTGTCGATTCGATACTAACGCCGC
CATCCAGTTTAAACGAGCTCGAATTCATCGATGATATCAGATCCACTAGTGGCCTATGCGGCCGCGGATC
TGCCGGTCTCCCTATAGTGAGTCGTATTAATTTCGATAAGCCAGGTTAACCTGCATTAATGAATCGGCCA
ACGCGCGGGGAGAGGCGGTTTGCGTATTGGGCGCTCTTCCGCTTCCTCGCTCACTGACTCGCTGCGCTCG
GTCGTTCGGCTGCGGCGAGCGGTATCAGCTCACTCAAAGGCGGTAATACGGTTATCCACAGAATCAGGGG
ATAACGCAGGAAAGAACATGTGAGCAAAAGGCCAGCAAAAGGCCAGGAACCGTAAAAAGGCCGCGTTGCT
GGCGTTTTTCCATAGGCTCCGCCCCCCTGACGAGCATCACAAAAATCGACGCTCAAGTCAGAGGTGGCGA
AACCCGACAGGACTATAAAGATACCAGGCGTTTCCCCCTGGAAGCTCCCTCGTGCGCTCTCCTGTTCCGA
CCCTGCCGCTTACCGGATACCTGTCCGCCTTTCTCCCTTCGGGAAGCGTGGCGCTTTCTCATAGCTCACG
CTGTAGGTATCTCAGTTCGGTGTAGGTCGTTCGCTCCAAGCTGGGCTGTGTGCACGAACCCCCCGTTCAG
CCCGACCGCTGCGCCTTATCCGGTAACTATCGTCTTGAGTCCAACCCGGTAAGACACGACTTATCGCCAC
TGGCAGCAGCCACTGGTAACAGGATTAGCAGAGCGAGGTATGTAGGCGGTGCTACAGAGTTCTTGAAGTG
GTGGCCTAACTACGGCTACACTAGAAGAACAGTATTTGGTATCTGCGCTCTGCTGAAGCCAGTTACCTTC
GGAAAAAGAGTTGGTAGCTCTTGATCCGGCAAACAAACCACCGCTGGTAGCGGTGGTTTTTTTGTTTGCA
AGCAGCAGATTACGCGCAGAAAAAAAGGATCTCAAGAAGATCCTTTGATCTT
Features (pLannotate 1.2.2; 11 found; start..end, strand, type, name):
    154..1014    -  CDS            AmpR: β-lactamase; bla; confers resistance to ampicillin, carbenicillin, and related antibiotics
   1015..1119    -  promoter       AmpR promoter: bla
   1214..1249    +  CDS            rop (fragment): Rop protein, which maintains plasmids at low copy number; rop
   1351..1402    +  misc_feature   bom (fragment): basis of mobility region from pBR322
   1465..1483    +  promoter       SP6 promoter: promoter for bacteriophage SP6 RNA polymerase
   1544..2257    +  CDS            GFP: Aequoria victoria green fluorescent protein
   2278..2465    +  terminator     ADH1 terminator: S. cerevisiae ADH1; transcription terminator for the S. cerevisiae alcohol dehydrogenase 1 (ADH1) gene
   2540..3896    +  gene           kanMX: yeast selectable marker conferring kanamycin resistance (Wach et al., 1994)
   4001..4019    -  promoter       T7 promoter: promoter for bacteriophage T7 RNA polymerase
   4041..4094    -  CDS            lacI (fragment): lac repressor; lacI; The lac repressor binds to the lac operator to inhibit transcription in E. coli. This inhibition can be relieved by adding lactose or isopropyl-β-D-thiogalactopyranoside (IPTG).
   4277..4865    -  rep_origin     ori: high-copy-number ColE1/pMB1/pBR322/pUC origin of replication
