[The description below was written by a language model from this plasmid's Addgene catalogue record and pLannotate feature annotations shown in this document.]
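Description:
pFA6a-mCFP-kanMX6 is a PCR-template plasmid of the pFA6a family, built for gene targeting in yeast; the associated work concerns fission yeast cytokinesis. It is maintained in E. coli as a high-copy plasmid through a ColE1/pUC-type origin and selected with ampicillin via the β-lactamase gene and its native promoter. The sequenced record is about 4.9 kb. No yeast replication origin is annotated, consistent with a module that is meant to be amplified and integrated into the genome rather than kept as an episome. Short fragments annotated as rop, bom and lacI are backbone remnants with no evident function, and SP6 and T7 phage promoters flank the cassette region.

The payload is a roughly 720 bp monomeric cyan fluorescent protein coding sequence, cloned between retained PacI and AscI sites. The annotation software labels it generically as an Aequorea victoria GFP. It carries the A206K substitution, which weakens the tendency of GFP-family proteins to dimerise and so reduces artefactual clustering of tagged proteins. No promoter is annotated upstream of mCFP. The tag is instead followed by the S. cerevisiae ADH1 terminator and then the kanMX marker, which confers G418 resistance in yeast.

In typical use of such modules, the mCFP–terminator–kanMX6 unit is amplified with primers carrying homology to a chromosomal locus and inserted by homologous recombination. This places mCFP in frame at the C-terminus of an endogenous gene, so the fusion is expressed from the native promoter. The resulting strains support live-cell localisation and timing studies, including multicolour imaging alongside other fluorescent tags.
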