Addgene plasmid #105145: pFA6a- mCFP-kanMX6
Purpose: Yeast gene targeting
Depositing lab: Thomas Pollard & Jian-Qiu Wu. Depositing organization: Yale University. Publication: Spatial and temporal pathway for assembly and constriction of the contractile ring in fission yeast cytokinesis. Wu JQ, Kuhn JR, Kovar DR, Pollard TD. Dev Cell. 2003 Nov;5(5):723-34. S1534-5807(03)00324-1 PubMed 14602073.
Backbone
  Vector backbone: pFA6a
  Backbone size w/o insert (bp): 4170
  Vector type: Bacterial Expression, Yeast Expression
  Selectable markers: KanMX6 (select with G418)
Growth in bacteria
  Bacterial resistance: Ampicillin, 100 μg/mL
  Growth temperature: 37°C
  Growth strain: DH5alpha
  Copy number: High Copy
Gene/Insert
  Gene/Insert name: mCFP-kanMX6 (alt name: monomeric CFP)
  Insert size (bp): 720
  Mutation: A206K
  Tag / fusion protein: mCFP (C terminal on insert)
  Cloning method: Restriction Enzyme; 5′ cloning site PacI (not destroyed); 3′ cloning site AscI (not destroyed)
Terms and licenses: Academic/Nonprofit Terms; Industry Terms: Not Available to Industry
Depositor comments: The sizes of backbone and inserts are approximate, and do not include the selectable marker.
How to cite: pFA6a- mCFP-kanMX6 was a gift from Thomas Pollard & Jian-Qiu Wu (Addgene plasmid # 105145 ; http://n2t.net/addgene:105145 ; RRID:Addgene_105145)
